>Addgene plasmid #139405 | pFRT-TO-RPB1-His K1268R CRres si2,4R | addgene full sequence | sequence record 292240 | Addgene NGS Result
GACGGATCGGGAGATCTCCCGATCCCCTATGGTGCACTCTCAGTACAATCTGCTCTGATGCCGCATAGTT
AAGCCAGTATCTGCTCCCTGCTTGTGTGTTGGAGGTCGCTGAGTAGTGCGCGAGCAAAATTTAAGCTACA
ACAAGGCAAGGCTTGACCGACAATTGCATGAAGAATCTGCTTAGGGTTAGGCGTTTTGCGCTGCTTCGCG
ATGTACGGGCCAGATATACGCGTTGACATTGATTATTGACTAGTTATTAATAGTAATCAATTACGGGGTC
ATTAGTTCATAGCCCATATATGGAGTTCCGCGTTACATAACTTACGGTAAATGGCCCGCCTGGCTGACCG
CCCAACGACCCCCGCCCATTGACGTCAATAATGACGTATGTTCCCATAGTAACGCCAATAGGGACTTTCC
ATTGACGTCAATGGGTGGAGTATTTACGGTAAACTGCCCACTTGGCAGTACATCAAGTGTATCATATGCC
AAGTACGCCCCCTATTGACGTCAATGACGGTAAATGGCCCGCCTGGCATTATGCCCAGTACATGACCTTA
TGGGACTTTCCTACTTGGCAGTACATCTACGTATTAGTCATCGCTATTACCATGGTGATGCGGTTTTGGC
AGTACATCAATGGGCGTGGATAGCGGTTTGACTCACGGGGATTTCCAAGTCTCCACCCCATTGACGTCAA
TGGGAGTTTGTTTTGGCACCAAAATCAACGGGACTTTCCAAAATGTCGTAACAACTCCGCCCCATTGACG
CAAATGGGCGGTAGGCGTGTACGGTGGGAGGTCTATATAAGCAGAGCTCTCCCTATCAGTGATAGAGATC
TCCCTATCAGTGATAGAGATCGTCGACGAGCTCGTTTAGTGAACCGTCAGATCGCCTGGAGACGCCATCC
ACGCTGTTTTGACCTCCATAGAAGACACCGGGACCGATCCAGCCTCCGGACTCTAGCGTTTAAACTTAAG
CTTGGTACCGAGCTCGGATCCACTAGTCCAGTGTGGTGGAATTCTGCAGATATCCAGCACAGTGGCGGCC
GCATGCACGGGGGTGGCCCCCCCTCGGGGGACAGCGCATGCCCGCTGCGCACCATCAAGAGAGTCCAGTT
CGGAGTCCTGAGTCCGGATGAACTGAAGCGAATGTCTGTGACGGAGGGTGGCATCAAATACCCAGAGACG
ACTGAGGGAGGCCGCCCCAAGCTTGGGGGGCTGATGGACCCGAGGCAGGGGGTGATTGAGCGGACTGGCC
GCTGCCAAACATGTGCAGGAAACATGACAGAGTGTCCTGGCCACTTTGGCCACATTGAACTGGCCAAGCC
TGTGTTTCACGTGGGCTTCCTGGTGAAGACAATGAAAGTTTTGCGCTGTGTCTGCTTCTTCTGCTCCAAA
CTGCTTGTGGACTCTAACAACCCAAAGATCAAGGATATCCTGGCTAAGTCCAAGGGACAGCCCAAGAAGC
GGCTCACACATGTCTACGACCTTTGCAAGGGCAAAAACATATGCGAGGGTGGGGAGGAGATGGACAACAA
GTTCGGTGTGGAACAACCTGAGGGTGACGAGGATCTGACCAAAGAAAAGGGCCATGGTGGCTGTGGGCGG
TACCAGCCCAGGATCCGGCGTTCTGGCCTAGAGCTGTATGCGGAATGGAAGCACGTTAATGAGGACTCTC
AGGAGAAGAAGATCCTGCTGAGTCCAGAGCGAGTGCATGAGATCTTCAAACGCATCTCAGATGAGGAGTG
TTTTGTGCTGGGCATGGAGCCCCGCTATGCACGGCCAGAGTGGATGATTGTCACAGTGCTGCCTGTGCCC
CCGCTCTCCGTGCGGCCTGCTGTTGTGATGCAGGGCTCTGCCCGTAACCAGGATGACCTGACTCACAAAC
TGGCTGACATCGTGAAGATCAACAATCAGCTGCGGCGCAATGAGCAGAACGGCGCAGCGGCCCATGTCAT
TGCAGAGGATGTGAAGCTCCTCCAGTTCCATGTGGCCACCATGGTGGACAATGAGCTGCCTGGCTTGCCC
CGTGCCATGCAGAAGTCTGGGCGTCCCCTCAAGTCCCTGAAGCAGCGGTTGAAGGGCAAGGAAGGCCGGG
TGCGAGGGAACCTGATGGGCAAAAGAGTGGACTTCTCGGCCCGTACTGTCATCACCCCCGACCCCAACCT
CTCCATTGACCAGGTTGGCGTGCCCCGCTCCATTGCTGCCAACATGACCTTTGCGGAGATTGTCACCCCC
TTCAACATTGACAGACTTCAAGAACTAGTGCGCAGGGGGAACAGCCAGTACCCAGGCGCCAAGTACATCA
TCCGAGACAATGGTGATCGCATTGACTTGCGTTTCCACCCCAAGCCCAGTGACCTTCACCTGCAGACCGG
CTATAAGGTGGAACGGCACATGTGTGATGGGGACATTGTTATCTTCAACCGGCAGCCAACTCTGCACAAA
ATGTCCATGATGGGGCATCGGGTCCGCATTCTCCCATGGTCTACCTTTCGCTTGAATCTTAGTGTGACAA
CTCCGTACAATGCAGACTTTGACGGTGACGAAATGAATCTTCACCTGCCACAGTCTCTGGAGACGCGAGC
AGAGATCCAGGAGCTGGCCATGGTTCCTCGCATGATTGTCACCCCCCAGAGCAATCGGCCTGTCATGGGT
ATTGTGCAGGACACACTCACAGCAGTGCGCAAATTCACCAAGAGAGACGTCTTCCTGGAGCGGGGTGAAG
TGATGAACCTCCTGATGTTCCTGTCGACGTGGGATGGGAAGGTCCCACAGCCGGCCATCCTAAAGCCCCG
GCCCCTGTGGACAGGCAAGCAAATCTTCTCCCTCATCATACCTGGTCACATCAATTGTATCCGTACCCAC
AGCACCCATCCCGATGATGAAGACAGTGGCCCTTACAAGCACATCTCTCCTGGGGACACCAAGGTGGTGG
TGGAGAATGGGGAGCTGATCATGGGCATCCTGTGTAAGAAGTCTCTGGGCACGTCAGCTGGCTCCCTGGT
CCACATCTCCTACCTAGAGATGGGTCATGACATCACTCGCCTCTTCTACTCCAACATTCAGACTGTCATT
AACAACTGGCTCCTCATCGAGGGTCATACTATTGGCATTGGGGACTCCATTGCTGATTCTAAGACTTACC
AGGACATTCAGAACACTATTAAGAAGGCCAAGCAGGACGTTATCGAAGTGATTGAAAAGGCACACAACAA
TGAGCTGGAGCCCACCCCAGGGAACACTCTGCGGCAGACGTTTGAGAATCAGGTGAACCGCATTCTTAAC
GATGCCCGAGACAAGACTGGCTCCTCTGCTCAGAAATCCCTGTCTGAATACAACAACTTCAAGTCTATGG
TCGTGTCCGGAGCTAAAGGTTCCAAGATTAACATCTCCCAGGTCATTGCTGTCGTTGGACAGCAGAACGT
CGAGGGCAAGCGGATTCCATTTGGCTTCAAGCACCGGACTCTGCCTCACTTCATCAAGGATGACTACGGG
CCTGAGAGCCGTGGCTTTGTGGAGAACTCCTACCTAGCCGGCCTCACACCCACTGAGTTCTTTTTCCACG
CCATGGGGGGTCGTGAGGGGCTCATTGACACGGCTGTCAAGACTGCTGAGACTGGATACATCCAGCGGCG
GCTGATCAAGTCCATGGAGTCAGTGATGGTGAAGTACGACGCGACTGTGCGGAACTCCATCAACCAGGTG
GTGCAGCTGCGCTACGGCGAAGACGGCCTGGCAGGCGAGAGCGTTGAGTTCCAGAACCTGGCTACGCTTA
AGCCTTCCAACAAGGCTTTTGAGAAGAAGTTCCGCTTTGATTATACCAATGAGAGGGCCCTGCGGCGCAC
TCTGCAGGAGGACCTGGTGAAGGACGTGCTGAGCAACGCACACATCCAGAACGAGTTGGAGCGGGAATTT
GAGCGGATGCGGGAGGATCGGGAGGTGCTCAGGGTCATCTTCCCAACTGGAGACAGCAAGGTCGTCCTCC
CCTGTAACCTGCTGCGGATGATCTGGAATGCTCAGAAAATCTTCCACATCAACCCACGCCTTCCCTCCGA
CCTGCACCCCATCAAAGTGGTGGAGGGAGTCAAGGAATTGAGCAAGAAGCTGGTGATTGTGAATGGGGAT
GACCCACTAAGTCGACAGGCCCAGGAAAATGCCACGCTGCTCTTCAACATCCACCTGCGGTCCACGTTGT
GTTCCCGCCGCATGGCAGAGGAGTTTCGGCTCAGTGGGGAGGCCTTCGACTGGCTGCTTGGGGAGATTGA
GTCCAAGTTCAACCAAGCCATTGCGCATCCCGGGGAAATGGTGGGGGCTCTGGCTGCGCAGTCCCTTGGA
GAACCTGCCACCCAGATGACCTTGAATACCTTCCACTATGCTGGTGTGTCTGCCAAGAATGTGACGCTGG
GTGTGCCCCGACTTAAGGAGCTCATCAACATTTCCAAGAAGCCAAAGACTCCTTCGCTTACTGTCTTCCT
GTTGGGCCAGTCCGCTCGTGATGCTGAGAGAGCCAAGGATATTCTGTGCCGTCTGGAGCATACAACGTTG
AGGAAGGTGACTGCCAACACAGCCATCTACTATGACCCCAACCCCCAGAGCACGGTGGTGGCAGAGGATC
AGGAATGGGTGAATGTCTACTATGAAATGCCTGACTTTGATGTGGCCCGAATCTCCCCCTGGCTGTTGCG
GGTGGAGCTGGATCGGAAGCACATGACTGACCGGAAGCTCACCATGGAGCAGATTGCTGAAAAGATCAAT
GCTGGTTTTGGTGACGACTTGAACTGCATCTTTAATGATGACAATGCAGAGAAGCTGGTGCTCCGTATTC
GCATCATGAACAGTGATGAGAACAGGATGCAAGAAGAGGAAGAGGTGGTGGACAAGATGGATGATGATGT
CTTCCTGCGCTGCATCGAGTCCAACATGCTGACAGATATGACCCTGCAGGGCATCGAGCAGATCAGCAAG
GTGTACATGCACTTGCCACAGACAGACAACAAGAAGAAGATCATCATCACGGAGGATGGGGAATTCAAGG
CCCTGCAGGAGTGGATCCTGGAGACGGACGGCGTGAGCTTGATGCGGGTGCTGTCAGAGAAAGACGTGGA
TCCAGTACGCACAACGTCGAATGACATTGTGGAGATCTTCACGGTGCTGGGCATTGAAGCCGTGCGGAAG
GCCCTGGAGCGGGAGCTGTACCACGTCATCTCCTTTGATGGCTCCTATGTCAATTACCGACACTTGGCTC
TCTTGTGTGATACCATGACCTGTCGTGGCCACTTGATGGCCATCACCCGACACGGAGTCAACCGCCAGGA
CACAGGACCACTCATGAAGTGTTCCTTTGAGGAAACGGTGGACGTGCTTATGGAAGCAGCCGCACACGGT
GAGAGTGACCCCATGAAGGGGGTCTCTGAGAATATCATGCTGGGCCAGCTGGCTCCGGCCGGCACTGGCT
GCTTTGACCTCCTGCTTGATGCAGAGAAGTGCAAGTATGGCATGGAGATCCCCACCAATATCCCCGGCCT
GGGGGCTGCTGGACCCACCGGCATGTTCTTTGGTTCAGCACCCAGTCCCATGGGTGGAATCTCTCCTGCC
ATGACACCTTGGAACCAGGGTGCAACCCCTGCCTATGGCGCCTGGTCCCCCAGTGTTGGGAGTGGAATGA
CCCCAGGGGCAGCCGGCTTCTCTCCCAGTGCTGCGTCAGATGCCAGCGGCTTCAGCCCAGGTTACTCCCC
TGCCTGGTCTCCCACACCGGGCTCCCCGGGGTCCCCAGGTCCCTCAAGCCCCTACATCCCTTCACCAGGT
GGTGCCATGTCTCCCAGCTACTCGCCAACGTCACCTGCCTACGAGCCCCGCTCTCCTGGGGGCTACACAC
CCCAGAGTCCCTCTTATTCCCCCACTTCACCCTCCTACTCCCCTACCTCTCCATCCTATTCTCCAACCAG
TCCCAACTATAGTCCCACATCACCCAGCTATTCGCCAACGTCACCCAGCTACTCACCGACCTCTCCCAGC
TACTCACCCACCTCTCCCAGCTACTCGCCCACCTCTCCCAGCTACTCGCCCACCTCTCCCAGCTACTCAC
CCACTTCCCCTAGCTACTCGCCCACTTCCCCTAGCTACTCGCCAACGTCTCCCAGCTACTCGCCGACATC
TCCCAGCTACTCGCCAACTTCACCCAGCTATTCTCCCACTTCTCCCAGCTACTCACCTACCTCTCCAAGC
TATTCACCCACCTCCCCCAGCTACTCACCCACTTCCCCAAGTTACTCACCCACCAGCCCGAACTATTCTC
CAACCAGTCCCAATTACACCCCAACATCACCCAGCTACAGCCCGACATCACCCAGCTATTCACCTACTAG
TCCCAACTACACACCTACCAGCCCTAACTACAGCCCAACCTCTCCAAGCTACTCTCCAACATCACCCAGC
TATTCCCCGACCTCACCAAGTTACTCCCCTTCCAGCCCACGATACACACCACAGTCTCCAACCTATACCC
CAAGCTCACCCAGCTACAGCCCCAGCTCGCCCAGCTACAGCCCAACCTCACCCAAGTACACCCCAACCAG
TCCTTCTTACAGTCCCAGCTCCCCAGAGTATACCCCAACCTCTCCCAAGTACTCACCTACCAGTCCCAAA
TATTCACCCACCTCTCCCAAGTACTCGCCTACCAGTCCCACCTATTCACCCACCACCCCAAAATACTCCC
CAACATCTCCTACTTATTCCCCAACCTCTCCAGTCTACACCCCAACCTCTCCCAAGTACTCACCTACTAG
CCCCACTTACTCGCCCACTTCCCCCAAGTACTCGCCCACCAGCCCCACCTACTCGCCCACCTCCCCCAAA
GGCTCAACCTACTCTCCCACTTCCCCTGGTTACTCGCCCACCAGCCCCACCTACAGTCTCACAAGCCCGG
CTATCAGCCCGGATGACAGTGACGAGGAGAACGCTCACCATCACCATCACCATTGACTCGAGTCTAGAGG
GCCCGTTTAAACCCGCTGATCAGCCTCGACTGTGCCTTCTAGTTGCCAGCCATCTGTTGTTTGCCCCTCC
CCCGTGCCTTCCTTGACCCTGGAAGGTGCCACTCCCACTGTCCTTTCCTAATAAAATGAGGAAATTGCAT
CGCATTGTCTGAGTAGGTGTCATTCTATTCTGGGGGGTGGGGTGGGGCAGGACAGCAAGGGGGAGGATTG
GGAAGACAATAGCAGGCATGCTGGGGATGCGGTGGGCTCTATGGCTTCTGAGGCGGAAAGAACCAGCTGG
GGCTCTAGGGGGTATCCCC
[124 nt withheld, positions 7300-7423]
C
[91 nt withheld, positions 7425-7515]
AGGGTGATGGTTCACGTACCTAGAAGTTCCTATTCCGAAGTTCCTATTCTCTAGAAAGTATAGGAACTTC
CTTGGCCAAAAAGCCTGAACTCACCGCGACGTCTGTCGAGAAGTTTCTGATCGAAAAGTTCGACAGCGTC
TCCGACCTGATGCAGCTCTCGGAGGGCGAAGAATCTCGTGCTTTCAGCTTCGATGTAGGAGGGCGTGGAT
ATGTCCTGCGGGTAAATAGCTGCGCCGATGGTTTCTACAAAGATCGTTATGTTTATCGGCACTTTGCATC
GGCCGCGCTCCCGATTCCGGAAGTGCTTGACATTGGGGAATTCAGCGAGAGCCTGACCTATTGCATCTCC
CGCCGTGCACAGGGTGTCACGTTGCAAGACCTGCCTGAAACCGAACTGCCCGCTGTTCTGCAGCCGGTCG
CGGAGGCCATGGATGCGATCGCTGCGGCCGATCTTAGCCAGACGAGCGGGTTCGGCCCATTCGGACCGCA
AGGAATCGGTCAATACACTACATGGCGTGATTTCATATGCGCGATTGCTGATCCCCATGTGTATCACTGG
CAAACTGTGATGGACGACACCGTCAGTGCGTCCGTCGCGCAGGCTCTCGATGAGCTGATGCTTTGGGCCG
AGGACTGCCCCGAAGTCCGGCACCTCGTGCACGCGGATTTCGGCTCCAACAATGTCCTGACGGACAATGG
CCGCATAACAGCGGTCATTGACTGGAGCGAGGCGATGTTCGGGGATTCCCAATACGAGGTCGCCAACATC
TTCTTCTGGAGGCCGTGGTTGGCTTGTATGGAGCAGCAGACGCGCTACTTCGAGCGGAGGCATCCGGAGC
TTGCAGGATCGCCGCGGCTCCGGGCGTATATGCTCCGCATTGGTCTTGACCAACTCTATCAGAGCTTGGT
TGACGGCAATTTCGATGATGCAGCTTGGGCGCAGGGTCGATGCGACGCAATCGTCCGATCCGGAGCCGGG
ACTGTCGGGCGTACACAAATCGCCCGCAGAAGCGCGGCCGTCTGGACCGATGGCTGTGTAGAAGTACTCG
CCGATAGTGGAAACCGACGCCCCAGCACTCGTCCGAGGGCAAAGGAATAGCACGTACTACGAGATTTCGA
TTCCACCGCCGCCTTCTATGAAAGGTTGGGCTTCGGAATCGTTTTCCGGGACGCCGGCTGGATGATCCTC
CAGCGCGGGGATCTCATGCTGGAGTTCTTCGCCCACCCCAACTTGTTTATTGCAGCTTATAATGGTTACA
AATAAAGCAATAGCATCACAAATTTCACAAATAAAGCATTTTTTTCACTGCATTCTAGTTGTGGTTTGTC
CAAACTCATCAATGTATCTTATCATGTCTGTATACCGTCGACCTCTAGCTAGAGCTTGGCGTAATCATGG
TCATAGCTGTTTCCTGTGTGAAATTGTTATCCGCTCACAATTCCACACAACATACGAGCCGGAAGCATAA
AGTGTAAAGCCTGGGGTGCCTAATGAGTGAGCTAACTCACATTAATTGCGTTGCGCTCACTGCCCGCTTT
CCAGTCGGGAAACCTGTCGTGCCAGCTGCATTAATGAATCGGCCAACGCGCGGGGAGAGGCGGTTTGCGT
ATTGGGCGCTCTTCCGCTTCCTCGCTCACTGACTCGCTGCGCTCGGTCGTTCGGCTGCGGCGAGCGGTAT
CAGCTCACTCAAAGGCGGTAATACGGTTATCCACAGAATCAGGGGATAACGCAGGAAAGAACATGTGAGC
AAAAGGCCAGCAAAAGGCCAGGAACCGTAAAAAGGCCGCGTTGCTGGCGTTTTTCCATAGGCTCCGCCCC
CCTGACGAGCATCACAAAAATCGACGCTCAAGTCAGAGGTGGCGAAACCCGACAGGACTATAAAGATACC
AGGCGTTTCCCCCTGGAAGCTCCCTCGTGCGCTCTCCTGTTCCGACCCTGCCGCTTACCGGATACCTGTC
CGCCTTTCTCCCTTCGGGAAGCGTGGCGCTTTCTCATAGCTCACGCTGTAGGTATCTCAGTTCGGTGTAG
GTCGTTCGCTCCAAGCTGGGCTGTGTGCACGAACCCCCCGTTCAGCCCGACCGCTGCGCCTTATCCGGTA
ACTATCGTCTTGAGTCCAACCCGGTAAGACACGACTTATCGCCACTGGCAGCAGCCACTGGTAACAGGAT
TAGCAGAGCGAGGTATGTAGGCGGTGCTACAGAGTTCTTGAAGTGGTGGCCTAACTACGGCTACACTAGA
AGAACAGTATTTGGTATCTGCGCTCTGCTGAAGCCAGTTACCTTCGGAAAAAGAGTTGGTAGCTCTTGAT
CCGGCAAACAAACCACCGCTGGTAGCGGTGGTTTTTTTGTTTGCAAGCAGCAGATTACGCGCAGAAAAAA
AGGATCTCAAGAAGATCCTTTGATCTTTTCTACGGGGTCTGACGCTCAGTGGAACGAAAACTCACGTTAA
GGGATTTTGGTCATGAGATTATCAAAAAGGATCTTCACCTAGATCCTTTTAAATTAAAAATGAAGTTTTA
AATCAATCTAAAGTATATATGAGTAAACTTGGTCTGACAGTTACCAATGCTTAATCAGTGAGGCACCTAT
CTCAGCGATCTGTCTATTTCGTTCATCCATAGTTGCCTGACTCCCCGTCGTGTAGATAACTACGATACGG
GAGGGCTTACCATCTGGCCCCAGTGCTGCAATGATACCGCGAGACCCACGCTCACCGGCTCCAGATTTAT
CAGCAATAAACCAGCCAGCCGGAAGGGCCGAGCGCAGAAGTGGTCCTGCAACTTTATCCGCCTCCATCCA
GTCTATTAATTGTTGCCGGGAAGCTAGAGTAAGTAGTTCGCCAGTTAATAGTTTGCGCAACGTTGTTGCC
ATTGCTACAGGCATCGTGGTGTCACGCTCGTCGTTTGGTATGGCTTCATTCAGCTCCGGTTCCCAACGAT
CAAGGCGAGTTACATGATCCCCCATGTTGTGCAAAAAAGCGGTTAGCTCCTTCGGTCCTCCGATCGTTGT
CAGAAGTAAGTTGGCCGCAGTGTTATCACTCATGGTTATGGCAGCACTGCATAATTCTCTTACTGTCATG
CCATCCGTAAGATGCTTTTCTGTGACTGGTGAGTACTCAACCAAGTCATTCTGAGAATAGTGTATGCGGC
GACCGAGTTGCTCTTGCCCGGCGTCAATACGGGATAATACCGCGCCACATAGCAGAACTTTAAAAGTGCT
CATCATTGGAAAACGTTCTTCGGGGCGAAAACTCTCAAGGATCTTACCGCTGTTGAGATCCAGTTCGATG
TAACCCACTCGTGCACCCAACTGATCTTCAGCATCTTTTACTTTCACCAGCGTTTCTGGGTGAGCAAAAA
CAGGAAGGCAAAATGCCGCAAAAAAGGGAATAAGGGCGACACGGAAATGTTGAATACTCATACTCTTCCT
TTTTCAATATTATTGAAGCATTTATCAGGGTTATTGTCTCATGAGCGGATACATATTTGAATGTATTTAG
AAAAATAAACAAATAGGGGTTCCGCGCACATTTCCCCGAAAAGTGCCACCTGACGTC
Features (pLannotate 1.2.2; 22 found; start..end, strand, type, name):
     28..80      -  misc_feature   bom (fragment): basis of mobility region from pBR322
    235..614     +  enhancer       CMV enhancer: human cytomegalovirus immediate early enhancer
    615..818     +  promoter       CMV promoter: human cytomegalovirus (CMV) immediate early promoter
    820..839     +  promoter       PLtetO-1 promoter (fragment): modified phage lambda PL promoter with tet operator sites (Lutz and Bujard, 1997)
    841..860     +  promoter       PLtetO-1 promoter (fragment): modified phage lambda PL promoter with tet operator sites (Lutz and Bujard, 1997)
    868..901     +  promoter       TRE3GV promoter (fragment): 3rd-generation Tet-responsive promoter that can be activated by binding of Tet-On® 3G, optimized for retroviral and lentiviral vectors
   1053..5891    +  CDS            POLR2A (fragment): RPB1_CRIGR - Experimental evidence at protein level: Swiss-Prot protein existence level 1. DNA-dependent RNA polymerase catalyzes the transcription of DNA into RNA using the four ribonucleoside triphosphates as substrates. Largest and catalytic component of RNA polymerase II which synthesizes mRNA precursors and many functional non-coding RNAs. Forms the polymerase active center together with the second largest subunit. Pol II is the central component of the basal RNA polymerase II transcription machinery. It is composed of mobile elements that move relative to each other. RPB1 is part of the
   6966..6983    +  CDS            6xHis: 6xHis affinity tag
   7030..7254    +  polyA_signal   bGH poly(A) signal: bovine growth hormone polyadenylation signal
   7258..7279    +  promoter       SV40 promoter (fragment): SV40 enhancer and early promoter
   7300..7533    +  rep_origin     f1 ori (fragment) (sequence partly withheld): f1 bacteriophage origin of replication; arrow indicates direction of (+) strand synthesis
   7538..7585    +  protein_bind   FRT: FLP-mediated recombination occurs in the 8-bp core sequence TCTAGAAA (Turan and Bode, 2011). FLP recombinase from the Saccharomyces cerevisiae 2μ plasmid
   7593..8615    +  CDS            HygR: aminoglycoside phosphotransferase from E. coli; aph(4)-Ia; confers resistance to hygromycin
   8625..8750    +  CDS            ble (fragment): BLE_KLEPN - Experimental evidence at protein level: Swiss-Prot protein existence level 1. Binding protein with a strong affinity to the bleomycin family of antibiotics. Binds to CL990; an antimitotic-antibiotic compound. From Klebsiella pneumoniae.
   8745..8866    +  polyA_signal   SV40 poly(A) signal: SV40 polyadenylation signal
   8937..8959    -  protein_bind   lac operator (fragment): The lac repressor binds to the lac operator to inhibit transcription in E. coli. This inhibition can be relieved by adding lactose or isopropyl-β-D-thiogalactopyranoside (IPTG). lac repressor encoded by lacI
   8963..8993    -  promoter       lac promoter: promoter for the E. coli lac operon
   9008..9029    -  protein_bind   CAP binding site: CAP binding activates transcription in the presence of cAMP. E. coli catabolite activator protein
   9042..9134    -  CDS            lacI (fragment): lac repressor; lacI; The lac repressor binds to the lac operator to inhibit transcription in E. coli. This inhibition can be relieved by adding lactose or isopropyl-β-D-thiogalactopyranoside (IPTG).
   9317..9905    -  rep_origin     ori: high-copy-number ColE1/pMB1/pBR322/pUC origin of replication
  10076..10936   -  CDS            AmpR: β-lactamase; bla; confers resistance to ampicillin, carbenicillin, and related antibiotics
  10937..11041   -  promoter       AmpR promoter: bla
