[The description below was written by a language model from this plasmid's Addgene catalogue record and pLannotate feature annotations shown in this document.]
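Description:
pFRT-TO-RPB1-His K1268R CRres si2,4R is a mammalian expression plasmid of about 11.1 kb built on the pFRT-TO backbone and designed for site-specific integration into Flp-In T-REx host cells. In bacteria it is maintained as a high-copy plasmid through a ColE1/pUC-type origin and selected with ampicillin (AmpR under its own bla promoter). A fragment of an f1 origin and remnants of lac regulatory sequence are also annotated as backbone carry-over.

The payload is the human POLR2A coding sequence, encoding RPB1, the largest and catalytic subunit of RNA polymerase II. It carries a K1268R substitution and a C-terminal 6xHis tag, followed by a bGH polyadenylation signal. The annotation tool matched only part of the open reading frame, and did so against a hamster orthologue, but the record lists the insert as human. Expression is driven by the CMV enhancer and promoter followed by short tet operator sequences, so transcription is repressed in cells expressing Tet repressor and switched on with doxycycline. According to the record, the cDNA is resistant to siRNAs 2 and 4. This should allow the endogenous protein to be knocked down while the mutant transgene is still expressed. "CRres" in the name is not explained in the record.

Downstream lies an FRT site directly preceding a hygromycin resistance gene with an SV40 poly(A) signal. No full promoter is annotated in front of this gene, which fits the Flp-In design, where FLP-mediated recombination into the genomic FRT site places the marker behind a resident promoter. Hygromycin resistance therefore selects for correct single-copy integrants. The construct is intended for making isogenic, inducible cell lines expressing K1268R RPB1.
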