Addgene plasmid #139405: pFRT-TO-RPB1-His K1268R CRres si2,4R
Purpose: Dox-inducible, K1268R C-terminal His tagged RPB1, resistant to siRNAs 2 & 4, for generation of TRex flp In cells.
Depositing lab: Jesper Svejstrup. Depositing organization: Francis Crick Institute. Publication: Regulation of the RNAPII Pool Is Integral to the DNA Damage Response. Tufegdzic Vidakovic A, Mitter R, Kelly GP, Neumann M, Harreman M, Rodriguez-Martinez M, Herlihy A, Weems JC, Boeing S, Encheva V, Gaul L, Milligan L, Tollervey D, Conaway RC, Conaway JW, Snijders AP, Stewart A, Svejstrup JQ. Cell. 2020 Mar 5. pii: S0092-8674(20)30153-7. doi: 10.1016/j.cell.2020.02.009. PubMed 32142654.
Backbone
  Vector backbone: pFRT-TO
  Backbone size w/o insert (bp): 5135
  Total vector size (bp): 11071
  Vector type: Mammalian Expression
  Selectable markers: Hygromycin
Growth in bacteria
  Bacterial resistance: Ampicillin, 100 μg/mL
  Growth temperature: 37°C
  Growth strain: DH5alpha
  Copy number: High Copy
Gene/Insert
  Gene/Insert name: RPB1
  Species: H. sapiens (human)
  Insert size (bp): 5937
  Mutation: K1268R
  GenBank ID: NM_000937.5
  Entrez Gene: POLR2A (a.k.a. NEDHIB, POLR2, POLRA, RPB1, RPBh1, RPO2, RPOL2, RpIILS, hRPB220, hsRPB1)
  Tag / fusion protein: 6xHis (C terminal on insert)
Terms and licenses: Academic/Nonprofit Terms; Industry Terms: Not Available to Industry
How to cite: pFRT-TO-RPB1-His K1268R CRres si2,4R was a gift from Jesper Svejstrup (Addgene plasmid # 139405 ; http://n2t.net/addgene:139405 ; RRID:Addgene_139405)
